Addgene plasmid #220559: LT3GEPIR-NEK11shRNA2
Purpose: To inducibly knockdown NEK11 expression
Depositing lab: Sean Lee. Depositing organization: Tulane University.
Backbone
  Vector backbone: LT3GEPIR
  Backbone manufacturer: Dr. Johannes Zuber
  Vector type: Lentiviral
  Selectable markers: Puromycin
Growth in bacteria
  Bacterial resistance: Ampicillin, 100 μg/mL
  Growth temperature: 37°C
  Growth strain: NEB Stable
  Copy number: High Copy
Gene/Insert
  Gene/Insert name: NEK11 shRNA2
  gRNA/shRNA sequence: CCATGACTAATAAGGAAGATA
  Species: H. sapiens (human)
  Insert size (bp): 125
  Entrez Gene: NEK11
  Promoter: TRE3G (TetOP) promoter
  Cloning method: Restriction Enzyme; 5′ cloning site XhoI (not destroyed); 3′ cloning site EcoRI (not destroyed)
  Sequencing primers: 5′ TGTTTGAATGAGGCTTCAGTAC; 3′ CAGCGGGGCTGCTAAAGCGCATGC
Terms and licenses: Academic/Nonprofit Terms; Industry Terms: Not Available to Industry
How to cite: LT3GEPIR-NEK11shRNA2 was a gift from Sean Lee (Addgene plasmid # 220559 ; http://n2t.net/addgene:220559 ; RRID:Addgene_220559)
