[The description below was written by a language model from this plasmid's Addgene catalogue record and pLannotate feature annotations shown in this document.]
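Description:
LT3GEPIR-NEK11shRNA2 is a third-generation-style, self-inactivating HIV-1 lentiviral vector built on the LT3GEPIR backbone for doxycycline-inducible knockdown of human NEK11. In bacteria it is maintained as a high-copy plasmid through a ColE1/pUC-type origin with ampicillin resistance (AmpR); an f1 origin, an SV40 origin and leftover lac/T3/T7 cloning-vector sequences are also annotated in the backbone. The viral portion comprises an RSV promoter driving a truncated 5' LTR, the Ψ packaging signal with a gag fragment, the RRE for Rev-dependent export, the cPPT/CTS, a WPRE, and a ΔU3 3' LTR followed by an SV40 polyadenylation signal. This arrangement allows genomic RNA to be packaged when helper functions are supplied in trans, and leaves the integrated provirus without LTR promoter activity.

The payload is an all-in-one Tet-On cassette. A TRE3G promoter drives EGFP, and the roughly 125 bp NEK11 shRNA insert, cloned between XhoI and EcoRI, lies downstream of EGFP in a miR-30-type microRNA context. Only the 3' miR-30a flank is annotated in the feature table, and the shRNA itself is not called as a feature. Because the fluorescent reporter and the hairpin share one transcript, green fluorescence reports shRNA induction. A separate constitutive mouse PGK promoter expresses puromycin N-acetyltransferase, followed by an EMCV IRES and the reverse tetracycline transactivator rtTA3. Transduced cells can therefore be selected with puromycin and carry the transactivator needed to switch on TRE3G when doxycycline is added. The construct is intended for stable transduction of mammalian cells and reversible, inducible silencing of NEK11. The "shRNA2" name suggests it is one of several hairpins against this gene.
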