Features (pLannotate 1.2.2; 32 found; start..end, strand, type, name):
      1..41      +  rep_origin     RSF ori (fragment): Plasmids containing the RSF 1030 origin of replication can be propagated in E. coli cells that contain additional plasmids with compatible origins.
     43..135     +  CDS            lacI (fragment): lac repressor; lacI; The lac repressor binds to the lac operator to inhibit transcription in E. coli. This inhibition can be relieved by adding lactose or isopropyl-β-D-thiogalactopyranoside (IPTG).
    148..169     +  protein_bind   CAP binding site: CAP binding activates transcription in the presence of cAMP. E. coli catabolite activator protein
    184..214     +  promoter       lac promoter: promoter for the E. coli lac operon
    222..238     +  protein_bind   lac operator: The lac repressor binds to the lac operator to inhibit transcription in E. coli. This inhibition can be relieved by adding lactose or isopropyl-β-D-thiogalactopyranoside (IPTG). lac repressor encoded by lacI
    283..301     +  promoter       T3 promoter: promoter for bacteriophage T3 RNA polymerase
    329..555     +  promoter       RSV promoter: Rous sarcoma virus enhancer/promoter
    556..736     +  LTR            5' LTR (truncated): truncated 5' long terminal repeat (LTR) from HIV-1
    783..908     +  misc_feature   HIV-1 Ψ: packaging signal of human immunodeficiency virus type 1
    892..1255    +  CDS            HIV-1 gag (fragment): gag protein from human immunodeficiency virus 1; gag
   1401..1634    +  misc_feature   RRE: The Rev response element (RRE) of HIV-1 allows for Rev-dependent mRNA export from the nucleus to the cytoplasm.
   2011..2111    +  CDS            Rev (fragment): human immunodeficiency virus 1 (HIV-1) Rev protein; rev; enhances nuclear export of unspliced and incompletely spliced viral mRNAs
   2130..2247    +  misc_feature   cPPT/CTS: central polypurine tract and central termination sequence of HIV-1
   2263..2641    +  promoter       TRE3G promoter: 3rd-generation Tet-responsive promoter that can be activated by binding of Tet-On® 3G
   2665..3384    +  CDS            EGFP: the original enhanced GFP (Yang et al., 1996) mammalian codon-optimized
   3620..3747    +  ncRNA          3' miR-30a: sequence downstream of the 71-nt precursor of the human miR-30a microRNA (Zeng et al., 2002) miRNA
   3772..4271    +  promoter       PGK promoter: mouse phosphoglycerate kinase 1 promoter
   4292..4891    +  CDS            PuroR: puromycin N-acetyltransferase; pac from Streptomyces alboniger; confers resistance to puromycin
   5057..5519    +  misc_feature   IRES: internal ribosome entry site (IRES) of the encephalomyocarditis virus (EMCV)
   5542..6230    +  CDS            rtTA3 (fragment): reverse tetracycline transactivator 3 activates expression from Tet-responsive promoters in the presence of doxycycline
   6160..6270    +  CDS            VP48: 3 tandem repeats of the minimal activation domain of herpes simplex virus VP16 (Cheng et al., 2013)
   6325..6913    +  misc_feature   WPRE: woodchuck hepatitis virus posttranscriptional regulatory element
   6930..7118    +  CDS            nef (fragment): NEF_HV1Z2 - Experimental evidence at protein level: Swiss-Prot protein existence level 1. Extracellular Nef protein targets CD4(+) T-lymphocytes for apoptosis by interacting with CXCR4 surface receptors. From Human immunodeficiency virus type 1 group M subtype D (isolate Z2/CDC-Z34) (HIV-1).
   7120..7353    +  LTR            3' LTR (ΔU3): self-inactivating 3' long terminal repeat (LTR) from HIV-1
   7425..7546    +  polyA_signal   SV40 poly(A) signal: SV40 polyadenylation signal
   7586..7721    +  rep_origin     SV40 ori: SV40 origin of replication
   7742..7760    -  promoter       T7 promoter: promoter for bacteriophage T7 RNA polymerase
   7768..7923    +  CDS            lacZα (fragment): LacZα fragment of β-galactosidase; lacZ fragment
   7928..8356    +  rep_origin     f1 ori (sequence partly withheld): f1 bacteriophage origin of replication; arrow indicates direction of (+) strand synthesis
   8409..8513    +  promoter       AmpR promoter: bla
   8514..9374    +  CDS            AmpR: β-lactamase; bla; confers resistance to ampicillin, carbenicillin, and related antibiotics
   9545..10133   +  rep_origin     ori: high-copy-number ColE1/pMB1/pBR322/pUC origin of replication
>Addgene plasmid #220559 | LT3GEPIR-NEK11shRNA2 | addgene full sequence | sequence record 437947 | Addgene NGS Result
AACGACCGAGCGCAGCGAGTCAGTGAGCGAGGAAGCGGAAGAGCGCCCAATACGCAAACCGCCTCTCCCC
GCGCGTTGGCCGATTCATTAATGCAGCTGGCACGACAGGTTTCCCGACTGGAAAGCGGGCAGTGAGCGCA
ACGCAATTAATGTGAGTTAGCTCACTCATTAGGCACCCCAGGCTTTACACTTTATGCTTCCGGCTCGTAT
GTTGTGTGGAATTGTGAGCGGATAACAATTTCACACAGGAAACAGCTATGACCATGATTACGCCAAGCGC
GCAATTAACCCTCACTAAAGGGAACAAAAGCTGGAGCTGCAAGCTTAATGTAGTCTTATGCAATACTCTT
GTAGTCTTGCAACATGGTAACGATGAGTTAGCAACATGCCTTACAAGGAGAGAAAAAGCACCGTGCATGC
CGATTGGTGGAAGTAAGGTGGTACGATCGTGCCTTATTAGGAAGGCAACAGACGGGTCTGACATGGATTG
GACGAACCACTGAATTGCCGCATTGCAGAGATATTGTATTTAAGTGCCTAGCTCGATACATAAACGGGTC
TCTCTGGTTAGACCAGATCTGAGCCTGGGAGCTCTCTGGCTAACTAGGGAACCCACTGCTTAAGCCTCAA
TAAAGCTTGCCTTGAGTGCTTCAAGTAGTGTGTGCCCGTCTGTTGTGTGACTCTGGTAACTAGAGATCCC
TCAGACCCTTTTAGTCAGTGTGGAAAATCTCTAGCAGTGGCGCCCGAACAGGGACTTGAAAGCGAAAGGG
AAACCAGAGGAGCTCTCTCGACGCAGGACTCGGCTTGCTGAAGCGCGCACGGCAAGAGGCGAGGGGCGGC
GACTGGTGAGTACGCCAAAAATTTTGACTAGCGGAGGCTAGAAGGAGAGAGATGGGTGCGAGAGCGTCAG
TATTAAGCGGGGGAGAATTAGATCGCGATGGGAAAAAATTCGGTTAAGGCCAGGGGGAAAGAAAAAATAT
AAATTAAAACATATAGTATGGGCAAGCAGGGAGCTAGAACGATTCGCAGTTAATCCTGGCCTGTTAGAAA
CATCAGAAGGCTGTAGACAAATACTGGGACAGCTACAACCATCCCTTCAGACAGGATCAGAAGAACTTAG
ATCATTATATAATACAGTAGCAACCCTCTATTGTGTGCATCAAAGGATAGAGATAAAAGACACCAAGGAA
GCTTTAGACAAGATAGAGGAAGAGCAAAACAAAAGTAAGACCACCGCACAGCAAGCGGCCGCTGATCTTC
AGACCTGGAGGAGGAGATATGAGGGACAATTGGAGAAGTGAATTATATAAATATAAAGTAGTAAAAATTG
AACCATTAGGAGTAGCACCCACCAAGGCAAAGAGAAGAGTGGTGCAGAGAGAAAAAAGAGCAGTGGGAAT
AGGAGCTTTGTTCCTTGGGTTCTTGGGAGCAGCAGGAAGCACTATGGGCGCAGCGTCAATGACGCTGACG
GTACAGGCCAGACAATTATTGTCTGGTATAGTGCAGCAGCAGAACAATTTGCTGAGGGCTATTGAGGCGC
AACAGCATCTGTTGCAACTCACAGTCTGGGGCATCAAGCAGCTCCAGGCAAGAATCCTGGCTGTGGAAAG
ATACCTAAAGGATCAACAGCTCCTGGGGATTTGGGGTTGCTCTGGAAAACTCATTTGCACCACTGCTGTG
CCTTGGAATGCTAGTTGGAGTAATAAATCTCTGGAACAGATTTGGAATCACACGACCTGGATGGAGTGGG
ACAGAGAAATTAACAATTACACAAGCTTAATACACTCCTTAATTGAAGAATCGCAAAACCAGCAAGAAAA
GAATGAACAAGAATTATTGGAATTAGATAAATGGGCAAGTTTGTGGAATTGGTTTAACATAACAAATTGG
CTGTGGTATATAAAATTATTCATAATGATAGTAGGAGGCTTGGTAGGTTTAAGAATAGTTTTTGCTGTAC
TTTCTATAGTGAATAGAGTTAGGCAGGGATATTCACCATTATCGTTTCAGACCCACCTCCCAACCCCGAG
GGGACCCGACAGGCCCGAAGGAATAGAAGAAGAAGGTGGAGAGAGAGACAGAGACAGATCCATTCGATTA
GTGAACGGATCTCGACGGTATCGGTTAACTTTTAAAAGAAAAGGGGGGATTGGGGGGTACAGTGCAGGGG
AAAGAATAGTAGACATAATAGCAACAGACATACAAACTAAAGAATTACAAAAACAAATTACAAAAATTCA
AAATTTTATCGATTCTAGATTCGAGTTTACTCCCTATCAGTGATAGAGAACGTATGAAGAGTTTACTCCC
TATCAGTGATAGAGAACGTATGCAGACTTTACTCCCTATCAGTGATAGAGAACGTATAAGGAGTTTACTC
CCTATCAGTGATAGAGAACGTATGACCAGTTTACTCCCTATCAGTGATAGAGAACGTATCTACAGTTTAC
TCCCTATCAGTGATAGAGAACGTATATCCAGTTTACTCCCTATCAGTGATAGAGAACGTATAAGCTTTAG
GCGTGTACGGTGGGCGCCTATAAAAGCAGAGCTCGTTTAGTGAACCGTCAGATCGCCTGGAGCAATTCCA
CAACACTTTTGTCTTATACCAACTTTCCGTACCACTTCCTACCCTCGTAAAGTCGAGCTTGCGTTGGATC
CACCATGGTGAGCAAGGGCGAGGAGCTGTTCACCGGGGTGGTGCCCATCCTGGTCGAGCTGGACGGCGAC
GTAAACGGCCACAAGTTCAGCGTGTCTGGCGAGGGCGAGGGCGATGCCACCTACGGCAAGCTGACCCTGA
AGTTCATCTGCACCACCGGCAAGCTGCCCGTGCCCTGGCCCACCCTCGTGACCACCCTGACCTACGGCGT
GCAGTGCTTCAGCCGCTACCCCGACCACATGAAGCAGCACGACTTCTTCAAGTCCGCCATGCCCGAAGGC
TACGTCCAGGAGCGCACCATCTTCTTCAAGGACGACGGCAACTACAAGACCCGCGCCGAGGTGAAGTTCG
AGGGCGACACCCTGGTGAACCGCATCGAGCTGAAGGGCATCGACTTCAAGGAGGACGGCAACATCCTGGG
GCACAAGCTGGAGTACAACTACAACAGCCACAACGTCTATATCATGGCCGACAAGCAGAAGAACGGCATC
AAGGCGAACTTCAAGATCCGCCACAACATCGAGGACGGCAGCGTGCAGCTCGCCGACCACTACCAGCAGA
ACACCCCCATCGGCGACGGCCCCGTGCTGCTGCCCGACAACCACTACCTGAGCACCCAGTCCGCCCTGAG
CAAAGACCCCAACGAGAAGCGCGATCACATGGTCCTGCTGGAGTTCGTGACCGCCGCCGGGATCACTCTC
GGCATGGACGAGCTGTACAAGTAATGACGTACGGCGGCCGCCTCGACTAGGGATAACAGGGTAATTGTTT
GAATGAGGCTTCAGTACTTTACAGAATCGTTGCCTGCACATCTTGGAAACACTTGCTGGGATTACTTCGA
CTTCTTAACCCAACAGAAGGCTCGAGAAGGTATATTGCTGTTGACAGTGAGCGACCATGACTAATAAGGA
AGATATAGTGAAGCCACAGATGTATATCTTCCTTATTAGTCATGGGTGCCTACTGCCTCGGACTTCAAGG
GGTCTAGAATTCGAGCAATTATCTTGTTTACTAAAACTGAATACCTTGCTATCTCTTTGATACATTTTTA
CAAAGCTGAATTAAAATGGTATAAATTAAATCACTTTTTTCAATTGACGCGTAATTCTACCGGGTAGGGG
AGGCGCTTTTCCCAAGGCAGTCTGGAGCATGCGCTTTAGCAGCCCCGCTGGGCACTTGGCGCTACACAAG
TGGCCTCTGGCCTCGCACACATTCCACATCCACCGGTAGGCGCCAACCGGCTCCGTTCTTTGGTGGCCCC
TTCGCGCCACCTTCTACTCCTCCCCTAGTCAGGAAGTTCCCCCCCGCCCCGCAGCTCGCGTCGTGCAGGA
CGTGACAAATGGAAGTAGCACGTCTCACTAGTCTCGTGCAGATGGACAGCACCGCTGAGCAATGGAAGCG
GGTAGGCCTTTGGGGCAGCGGCCAATAGCAGCTTTGCTCCTTCGCTTTCTGGGCTCAGAGGCTGGGAAGG
GGTGGGTCCGGGGGCGGGCTCAGGGGCGGGCTCAGGGGCGGGGCGGGCGCCCGAAGGTCCTCCGGAGGCC
CGGCATTCTGCACGCTTCAAAAGCGCACGTCTGCCGCGCTGTTCTCCTCTTCCTCATCTCCGGGCCTTTC
GACCTGCAGCCCAAGCTTACCATGACCGAGTACAAGCCCACGGTGCGCCTCGCCACCCGCGACGACGTCC
CCAGGGCCGTACGCACCCTCGCCGCCGCGTTCGCCGACTACCCCGCCACGCGCCACACCGTCGATCCGGA
CCGCCACATCGAGCGGGTCACCGAGCTGCAAGAACTCTTCCTCACGCGCGTCGGGCTCGACATCGGCAAG
GTGTGGGTCGCGGACGACGGCGCCGCGGTGGCGGTCTGGACCACGCCGGAGAGCGTCGAAGCGGGGGCGG
TGTTCGCCGAGATCGGCCCGCGCATGGCCGAGTTGAGCGGTTCCCGGCTGGCCGCGCAGCAACAGATGGA
AGGCCTCCTGGCGCCGCACCGGCCCAAGGAGCCCGCGTGGTTCCTGGCCACCGTCGGCGTCTCGCCCGAC
CACCAGGGCAAGGGTCTGGGCAGCGCCGTCGTGCTCCCCGGAGTGGAGGCGGCCGAGCGCGCCGGGGTGC
CCGCCTTCCTGGAGACCTCCGCGCCCCGCAACCTCCCCTTCTACGAGCGGCTCGGCTTCACCGTCACCGC
CGACGTCGAGGTGCCCGAAGGACCGCGCACCTGGTGCATGACCCGCAAGCCCGGTGCCTGACGCCCGCCC
CACGACCCGCAGCGCCCGACCGAAAGGAGCGCACGACCCCATGCATCCAATTCCGCCCCCCCCCCCTAAC
GTTACTGGCCGAAGCCGCTTGGAATAAGGCCGGTGTGCGTTTGTCTATATGTTATTTTCCACCATATTGC
CGTCTTTTGGCAATGTGAGGGCCCGGAAACCTGGCCCTGTCTTCTTGACGAGCATTCCTAGGGGTCTTTC
CCCTCTCGCCAAAGGAATGCAAGGTCTGTTGAATGTCGTGAAGGAAGCAGTTCCTCTGGAAGCTTCTTGA
AGACAAACAACGTCTGTAGCGACCCTTTGCAGGCAGCGGAACCCCCCACCTGGCGACAGGTGCCTCTGCG
GCCAAAAGCCACGTGTATAAGATACACCTGCAAAGGCGGCACAACCCCAGTGCCACGTTGTGAGTTGGAT
AGTTGTGGAAAGAGTCAAATGGCTCTCCTCAAGCGTATTCAACAAGGGGCTGAAGGATGCCCAGAAGGTA
CCCCATTGTATGGGATCTGATCTGGGGCCTCGGTGCACATGCTTTACATGTGTTTAGTCGAGGTTAAAAA
AACGTCTAGGCCCCCCGAACCACGGGGACGTGGTTTTCCTTTGAAAAACACGATGATAATATGGCCACAA
CCATGAGTAGACTGGACAAGAGCAAAGTCATAAACGGAGCTCTGGAATTACTCAATGGTGTCGGTATCGA
AGGCCTGACGACAAGGAAACTCGCTCAAAAGCTGGGAGTTGAGCAGCCTACCCTGTACTGGCACGTGAAG
AACAAGCGGGCCCTGCTCGATGCCCTGCCAATCGAGATGCTGGACAGGCATCATACCCACTTCTGCCCCC
TGGAAGGCGAGTCATGGCAAGACTTTCTGCGGAACAACGCCAAGTCATACCGCTGTGCTCTCCTCTCACA
TCGCGACGGGGCTAAAGTGCATCTCGGCACCCGCCCAACAGAGAAACAGTACGAAACCCTGGAAAATCAG
CTCGCGTTCCTGTGTCAGCAAGGCTTCTCCCTGGAGAACGCACTGTACGCTCTGTCCGCCGTGGGCCACT
TTACACTGGGCTGCGTATTGGAGGAACAGGAGCATCAAGTAGCAAAAGAGGAAAGAGAGACACCTACCAC
CGATTCTATGCCCCCACTTCTGAGACAAGCAATTGAGCTGTTCGACCGGCAGGGAGCCGAACCTGCCTTC
CTTTTCGGCCTGGAACTAATCATATGTGGCCTGGAGAAACAGCTAAAGTGCGAAAGCGGCGGGCCGACCG
ACGCCCTTGACGATTTTGACTTAGACATGCTCCCAGCCGATGCCCTTGACGACTTTGACCTTGATATGCT
GCCTGCTGACGCTCTTGACGATTTTGACCTTGACATGCTCCCCGGGTAATCCGGACTCGACCTGCAGCCA
AGCTTATCGAAACGCGTCTGGAACAATCAACCTCTGGATTACAAAATTTGTGAAAGATTGACTGGTATTC
TTAACTATGTTGCTCCTTTTACGCTATGTGGATACGCTGCTTTAATGCCTTTGTATCATGCTATTGCTTC
CCGTATGGCTTTCATTTTCTCCTCCTTGTATAAATCCTGGTTGCTGTCTCTTTATGAGGAGTTGTGGCCC
GTTGTCAGGCAACGTGGCGTGGTGTGCACTGTGTTTGCTGACGCAACCCCCACTGGTTGGGGCATTGCCA
CCACCTGTCAGCTCCTTTCCGGGACTTTCGCTTTCCCCCTCCCTATTGCCACGGCGGAACTCATCGCCGC
CTGCCTTGCCCGCTGCTGGACAGGGGCTCGGCTGTTGGGCACTGACAATTCCGTGGTGTTGTCGGGGAAG
CTGACGTCCTTTCCATGGCTGCTCGCCTGTGTTGCCACCTGGATTCTGCGCGGGACGTCCTTCTGCTACG
TCCCTTCGGCCCTCAATCCAGCGGACCTTCCTTCCCGCGGCCTGCTGCCGGCTCTGCGGCCTCTTCCGCG
TCTTCGCCTTCGCCCTCAGACGAGTCGGATCTCCCTTTGGGCCGCCTCCCCGCCTGGAATTAATTCTGCA
GTCGAGACCTAGAAAAACATGGAGCAATCACAAGTAGCAATACAGCAGCTACCAATGCTGATTGTGCCTG
GCTAGAAGCACAAGAGGAGGAGGAGGTGGGTTTTCCAGTCACACCTCAGGTACCTTTAAGACCAATGACT
TACAAGGCAGCTGTAGATCTTAGCCACTTTTTAAAAGAAAAGGGGGGACTGGAAGGGCTAATTCACTCCC
AACGAAGACAAGATCTGCTTTTTGCTTGTACTGGGTCTCTCTGGTTAGACCAGATCTGAGCCTGGGAGCT
CTCTGGCTAACTAGGGAACCCACTGCTTAAGCCTCAATAAAGCTTGCCTTGAGTGCTTCAAGTAGTGTGT
GCCCGTCTGTTGTGTGACTCTGGTAACTAGAGATCCCTCAGACCCTTTTAGTCAGTGTGGAAAATCTCTA
GCAGTAGTAGTTCATGTCATCTTATTATTCAGTATTTATAACTTGCAAAGAAATGAATATCAGAGAGTGA
GAGGAACTTGTTTATTGCAGCTTATAATGGTTACAAATAAAGCAATAGCATCACAAATTTCACAAATAAA
GCATTTTTTTCACTGCATTCTAGTTGTGGTTTGTCCAAACTCATCAATGTATCTTATCATGTCTGGCTCT
AGCTATCCCGCCCCTAACTCCGCCCATCCCGCCCCTAACTCCGCCCAGTTCCGCCCATTCTCCGCCCCAT
GGCTGACTAATTTTTTTTATTTATGCAGAGGCCGAGGCCGCCTCGGCCTCTGAGCTATTCCAGAAGTAGT
GAGGAGGCTTTTTTGGAGGCCTAGGGACGTACCCAATTCGCCCTATAGTGAGTCGTATTACGCGCGCTCA
CTGGCCGTCGTTTTACAACGTCGTGACTGGGAAAACCCTGGCGTTACCCAACTTAATCGCCTTGCAGCAC
ATCCCCCTTTCGCCAGCTGGCGTAATAGCGAAGAGGCCCGCACCGATCGCCCTTCCCAACAGTTGCGCAG
CCTGAATGGCGAATGGG
[124 nt withheld, positions 7928-8051]
C
[91 nt withheld, positions 8053-8143]
A
[49 nt withheld, positions 8145-8193]
CCTTTGACGTTGGAGTCCACGTTCTTT
[37 nt withheld, positions 8221-8257]
ACCCTATCTCGGTCTATTCTTTTGATTTATAAGGGATTTTGCCGATTTCGGCCTATTGGTTAAAAAATGA
GCTGATTTAACAAAAATTTAACGCGAATTTTAACAAAATATTAACGCTTACAATTTAGGTGGCACTTTTC
GGGGAAATGTGCGCGGAACCCCTATTTGTTTATTTTTCTAAATACATTCAAATATGTATCCGCTCATGAG
ACAATAACCCTGATAAATGCTTCAATAATATTGAAAAAGGAAGAGTATGAGTATTCAACATTTCCGTGTC
GCCCTTATTCCCTTTTTTGCGGCATTTTGCCTTCCTGTTTTTGCTCACCCAGAAACGCTGGTGAAAGTAA
AAGATGCTGAAGATCAGTTGGGTGCACGAGTGGGTTACATCGAACTGGATCTCAACAGCGGTAAGATCCT
TGAGAGTTTTCGCCCCGAAGAACGTTTTCCAATGATGAGCACTTTTAAAGTTCTGCTATGTGGCGCGGTA
TTATCCCGTATTGACGCCGGGCAAGAGCAACTCGGTCGCCGCATACACTATTCTCAGAATGACTTGGTTG
AGTACTCACCAGTCACAGAAAAGCATCTTACGGATGGCATGACAGTAAGAGAATTATGCAGTGCTGCCAT
AACCATGAGTGATAACACTGCGGCCAACTTACTTCTGACAACGATCGGAGGACCGAAGGAGCTAACCGCT
TTTTTGCACAACATGGGGGATCATGTAACTCGCCTTGATCGTTGGGAACCGGAGCTGAATGAAGCCATAC
CAAACGACGAGCGTGACACCACGATGCCTGTAGCAATGGCAACAACGTTGCGCAAACTATTAACTGGCGA
ACTACTTACTCTAGCTTCCCGGCAACAATTAATAGACTGGATGGAGGCGGATAAAGTTGCAGGACCACTT
CTGCGCTCGGCCCTTCCGGCTGGCTGGTTTATTGCTGATAAATCTGGAGCCGGTGAGCGTGGGTCTCGCG
GTATCATTGCAGCACTGGGGCCAGATGGTAAGCCCTCCCGTATCGTAGTTATCTACACGACGGGGAGTCA
GGCAACTATGGATGAACGAAATAGACAGATCGCTGAGATAGGTGCCTCACTGATTAAGCATTGGTAACTG
TCAGACCAAGTTTACTCATATATACTTTAGATTGATTTAAAACTTCATTTTTAATTTAAAAGGATCTAGG
TGAAGATCCTTTTTGATAATCTCATGACCAAAATCCCTTAACGTGAGTTTTCGTTCCACTGAGCGTCAGA
CCCCGTAGAAAAGATCAAAGGATCTTCTTGAGATCCTTTTTTTCTGCGCGTAATCTGCTGCTTGCAAACA
AAAAAACCACCGCTACCAGCGGTGGTTTGTTTGCCGGATCAAGAGCTACCAACTCTTTTTCCGAAGGTAA
CTGGCTTCAGCAGAGCGCAGATACCAAATACTGTTCTTCTAGTGTAGCCGTAGTTAGGCCACCACTTCAA
GAACTCTGTAGCACCGCCTACATACCTCGCTCTGCTAATCCTGTTACCAGTGGCTGCTGCCAGTGGCGAT
AAGTCGTGTCTTACCGGGTTGGACTCAAGACGATAGTTACCGGATAAGGCGCAGCGGTCGGGCTGAACGG
GGGGTTCGTGCACACAGCCCAGCTTGGAGCGAACGACCTACACCGAACTGAGATACCTACAGCGTGAGCT
ATGAGAAAGCGCCACGCTTCCCGAAGGGAGAAAGGCGGACAGGTATCCGGTAAGCGGCAGGGTCGGAACA
GGAGAGCGCACGAGGGAGCTTCCAGGGGGAAACGCCTGGTATCTTTATAGTCCTGTCGGGTTTCGCCACC
TCTGACTTGAGCGTCGATTTTTGTGATGCTCGTCAGGGGGGCGGAGCCTATGGAAAAACGCCAGCAACGC
GGCCTTTTTACGGTTCCTGGCCTTTTGCTGGCCTTTTGCTCACATGTTCTTTCCTGCGTTATCCCCTGAT
TCTGTGGATAACCGTATTACCGCCTTTGAGTGAGCTGATACCGCTCGCCGCAGCCG
